>Addgene plasmid #75824 | PIP5KL1 gRNA (BRDN0001148279) | addgene full sequence | sequence record 184638 | Addgene Assembled Sequence
CCCGGGTGCAAAGATGGATAAAGTTTTAAACAGAGAGGAATCTTTGCAGCTAATGGACCTTCTAGGTCTT
GAAAGGAGTGGGAATTGGCTCCGGTGCCCGTCAGTGGGCAGAGCGCACATCGCCCACAGTCCCCGAGAAG
TTGGGGGGAGGGGTCGGCAATTGATCCGGTGCCTAGAGAAGGTGGCGCGGGGTAAACTGGGAAAGTGATG
TCGTGTACTGGCTCCGCCTTTTTCCCGAGGGTGGGGGAGAACCGTATATAAGTGCAGTAGTCGCCGTGAA
CGTTCTTTTTCGCAACGGGTTTGCCGCCAGAACACAGGTAAGTGCCGTGTGTGGTTCCCGCGGGCCTGGC
CTCTTTACGGGTTATGGCCCTTGCGTGCCTTGAATTACTTCCACCTGGCTGCAGTACGTGATTCTTGATC
CCGAGCTTCGGGTTGGAAGTGGGTGGGAGAGTTCGAGGCCTTGCGCTTAAGGAGCCCCTTCGCCTCGTGC
TTGAGTTGAGGCCTGGCCTGGGCGCTGGGGCCGCCGCGTGCGAATCTGGTGGCACCTTCGCGCCTGTCTC
GCTGCTTTCGATAAGTCTCTAGCCATTTAAAATTTTTGATGACCTGCTGCGACGCTTTTTTTCTGGCAAG
ATAGTCTTGTAAATGCGGGCCAAGATCTGCACACTGGTATTTCGGTTTTTGGGGCCGCGGGCGGCGACGG
GGCCCGTGCGTCCCAGCGCACATGTTCGGCGAGGCGGGGCCTGCGAGCGCGGCCACCGAGAATCGGACGG
GGGTAGTCTCAAGCTGGCCGGCCTGCTCTGGTGCCTGGCCTCGCGCCGCCGTGTATCGCCCCGCCCTGGG
CGGCAAGGCTGGCCCGGTCGGCACCAGTTGCGTGAGCGGAAAGATGGCCGCTTCCCGGCCCTGCTGCAGG
GAGCTCAAAATGGAGGACGCGGCGCTCGGGAGAGCGGGCGGGTGAGTCACCCACACAAAGGAAAAGGGCC
TTTCCGTCCTCAGCCGTCGCTTCATGTGACTCCACGGAGTACCGGGCGCCGTCCAGGCACCTCGATTAGT
TCTCGAGCTTTTGGAGTACGTCGTCTTTAGGTTGGGGGGAGGGGTTTTATGCGATGGAGTTTCCCCACAC
TGAGTGGGTGGAGACTGAAGTTAGGCCAGCTTGGCACTTGATGTAATTCTCCTTGGAATTTGCCCTTTTT
GAGTTTGGATCTTGGTTCATTCTCAAGCCTCAGACAGTGGTTCAAAGTTTTTTTCTTCCATTTCAGGTGT
CGTGACGTACGGCCACCATGACCGAGTACAAGCCCACGGTGCGCCTCGCCACCCGCGACGACGTCCCCAG
GGCCGTACGCACCCTCGCCGCCGCGTTCGCCGACTACCCCGCCACGCGCCACACCGTCGATCCGGACCGC
CACATCGAGCGGGTCACCGAGCTGCAAGAACTCTTCCTCACGCGCGTCGGGCTCGACATCGGCAAGGTGT
GGGTCGCGGACGACGGCGCCGCCGTGGCGGTCTGGACCACGCCGGAGAGCGTCGAAGCGGGGGCGGTGTT
CGCCGAGATCGGCCCGCGCATGGCCGAGTTGAGCGGTTCCCGGCTGGCCGCGCAGCAACAGATGGAAGGC
CTCCTGGCGCCGCACCGGCCCAAGGAGCCCGCGTGGTTCCTGGCCACCGTCGGAGTCTCGCCCGACCACC
AGGGCAAGGGTCTGGGCAGCGCCGTCGTGCTCCCCGGAGTGGAGGCGGCCGAGCGCGCCGGGGTGCCCGC
CTTCCTGGAGACCTCCGCGCCCCGCAACCTCCCCTTCTACGAGCGGCTCGGCTTCACCGTCACCGCCGAC
GTCGAGGTGCCCGAAGGACCGCGCACCTGGTGCATGACCCGCAAGCCCGGTGCCTGAACGCGTTAAGTCG
ACAATCAACCTCTGGATTACAAAATTTGTGAAAGATTGACTGGTATTCTTAACTATGTTGCTCCTTTTAC
GCTATGTGGATACGCTGCTTTAATGCCTTTGTATCATGCTATTGCTTCCCGTATGGCTTTCATTTTCTCC
TCCTTGTATAAATCCTGGTTGCTGTCTCTTTATGAGGAGTTGTGGCCCGTTGTCAGGCAACGTGGCGTGG
TGTGCACTGTGTTTGCTGACGCAACCCCCACTGGTTGGGGCATTGCCACCACCTGTCAGCTCCTTTCCGG
GACTTTCGCTTTCCCCCTCCCTATTGCCACGGCGGAACTCATCGCCGCCTGCCTTGCCCGCTGCTGGACA
GGGGCTCGGCTGTTGGGCACTGACAATTCCGTGGTGTTGTCGGGGAAATCATCGTCCTTTCCTTGGCTGC
TCGCCTGTGTTGCCACCTGGATTCTGCGCGGGACGTCCTTCTGCTACGTCCCTTCGGCCCTCAATCCAGC
GGACCTTCCTTCCCGCGGCCTGCTGCCGGCTCTGCGGCCTCTTCCGCGTCTTCGCCTTCGCCCTCAGACG
AGTCGGATCTCCCTTTGGGCCGCCTCCCCGCGTCGACTTTAAGACCAATGACTTACAAGGCAGCTGTAGA
TCTTAGCCACTTTTTAAAAGAAAAGGGGGGACTGGAAGGGCTAATTCACTCCCAACGAAGACAAGATCTG
CTTTTTGCTTGTACTGGGTCTCTCTGGTTAGACCAGATCTGAGCCTGGGAGCTCTCTGGCTAACTAGGGA
ACCCACTGCTTAAGCCTCAATAAAGCTTGCCTTGAGTGCTTCAAGTAGTGTGTGCCCGTCTGTTGTGTGA
CTCTGGTAACTAGAGATCCCTCAGACCCTTTTAGTCAGTGTGGAAAATCTCTAGCAGTACGTATAGTAGT
TCATGTCATCTTATTATTCAGTATTTATAACTTGCAAAGAAATGAATATCAGAGAGTGAGAGGAACTTGT
TTATTGCAGCTTATAATGGTTACAAATAAAGCAATAGCATCACAAATTTCACAAATAAAGCATTTTTTTC
ACTGCATTCTAGTTGTGGTTTGTCCAAACTCATCAATGTATCTTATCATGTCTGGCTCTAGCTATCCCGC
CCCTAACTCCGCCCATCCCGCCCCTAACTCCGCCCAGTTCCGCCCATTCTCCGCCCCATGGCTGACTAAT
TTTTTTTATTTATGCAGAGGCCGAGGCCGCCTCGGCCTCTGAGCTATTCCAGAAGTAGTGAGGAGGCTTT
TTTGGAGGCCTAGGGACGTACCCAATTCGCCCTATAGTGAGTCGTATTACGCGCGCTCACTGGCCGTCGT
TTTACAACGTCGTGACTGGGAAAACCCTGGCGTTACCCAACTTAATCGCCTTGCAGCACATCCCCCTTTC
GCCAGCTGGCGTAATAGCGAAGAGGCCCGCACCGATCGCCCTTCCCAACAGTTGCGCAGCCTGAATGGCG
AATGGG
[124 nt withheld, positions 3367-3490]
C
[91 nt withheld, positions 3492-3582]
A
[49 nt withheld, positions 3584-3632]
CCTTTGACGTTGGAGTCCACGTTCTTT
[37 nt withheld, positions 3660-3696]
ACCCTATCTCGGTCTATTCTTTTGATTTATAAGGGATTTTGCCGATTTCGGCCTATTGGTTAAAAAATGA
GCTGATTTAACAAAAATTTAACGCGAATTTTAACAAAATATTAACGCTTACAATTTAGGTGGCACTTTTC
GGGGAAATGTGCGCGGAACCCCTATTTGTTTATTTTTCTAAATACATTCAAATATGTATCCGCTCATGAG
ACAATAACCCTGATAAATGCTTCAATAATATTGAAAAAGGAAGAGTATGAGTATTCAACATTTCCGTGTC
GCCCTTATTCCCTTTTTTGCGGCATTTTGCCTTCCTGTTTTTGCTCACCCAGAAACGCTGGTGAAAGTAA
AAGATGCTGAAGATCAGTTGGGTGCACGAGTGGGTTACATCGAACTGGATCTCAACAGCGGTAAGATCCT
TGAGAGTTTTCGCCCCGAAGAACGTTTTCCAATGATGAGCACTTTTAAAGTTCTGCTATGTGGCGCGGTA
TTATCCCGTATTGACGCCGGGCAAGAGCAACTCGGTCGCCGCATACACTATTCTCAGAATGACTTGGTTG
AGTACTCACCAGTCACAGAAAAGCATCTTACGGATGGCATGACAGTAAGAGAATTATGCAGTGCTGCCAT
AACCATGAGTGATAACACTGCGGCCAACTTACTTCTGACAACGATCGGAGGACCGAAGGAGCTAACCGCT
TTTTTGCACAACATGGGGGATCATGTAACTCGCCTTGATCGTTGGGAACCGGAGCTGAATGAAGCCATAC
CAAACGACGAGCGTGACACCACGATGCCTGTAGCAATGGCAACAACGTTGCGCAAACTATTAACTGGCGA
ACTACTTACTCTAGCTTCCCGGCAACAATTAATAGACTGGATGGAGGCGGATAAAGTTGCAGGACCACTT
CTGCGCTCGGCCCTTCCGGCTGGCTGGTTTATTGCTGATAAATCTGGAGCCGGTGAGCGTGGGTCTCGCG
GTATCATTGCAGCACTGGGGCCAGATGGTAAGCCCTCCCGTATCGTAGTTATCTACACGACGGGGAGTCA
GGCAACTATGGATGAACGAAATAGACAGATCGCTGAGATAGGTGCCTCACTGATTAAGCATTGGTAACTG
TCAGACCAAGTTTACTCATATATACTTTAGATTGATTTAAAACTTCATTTTTAATTTAAAAGGATCTAGG
TGAAGATCCTTTTTGATAATCTCATGACCAAAATCCCTTAACGTGAGTTTTCGTTCCACTGAGCGTCAGA
CCCCGTAGAAAAGATCAAAGGATCTTCTTGAGATCCTTTTTTTCTGCGCGTAATCTGCTGCTTGCAAACA
AAAAAACCACCGCTACCAGCGGTGGTTTGTTTGCCGGATCAAGAGCTACCAACTCTTTTTCCGAAGGTAA
CTGGCTTCAGCAGAGCGCAGATACCAAATACTGTTCTTCTAGTGTAGCCGTAGTTAGGCCACCACTTCAA
GAACTCTGTAGCACCGCCTACATACCTCGCTCTGCTAATCCTGTTACCAGTGGCTGCTGCCAGTGGCGAT
AAGTCGTGTCTTACCGGGTTGGACTCAAGACGATAGTTACCGGATAAGGCGCAGCGGTCGGGCTGAACGG
GGGGTTCGTGCACACAGCCCAGCTTGGAGCGAACGACCTACACCGAACTGAGATACCTACAGCGTGAGCT
ATGAGAAAGCGCCACGCTTCCCGAAGGGAGAAAGGCGGACAGGTATCCGGTAAGCGGCAGGGTCGGAACA
GGAGAGCGCACGAGGGAGCTTCCAGGGGGAAACGCCTGGTATCTTTATAGTCCTGTCGGGTTTCGCCACC
TCTGACTTGAGCGTCGATTTTTGTGATGCTCGTCAGGGGGGCGGAGCCTATGGAAAAACGCCAGCAACGC
GGCCTTTTTACGGTTCCTGGCCTTTTGCTGGCCTTTTGCTCACATGTTCTTTCCTGCGTTATCCCCTGAT
TCTGTGGATAACCGTATTACCGCCTTTGAGTGAGCTGATACCGCTCGCCGCAGCCGAACGACCGAGCGCA
GCGAGTCAGTGAGCGAGGAAGCGGAAGAGCGCCCAATACGCAAACCGCCTCTCCCCGCGCGTTGGCCGAT
TCATTAATGCAGCTGGCACGACAGGTTTCCCGACTGGAAAGCGGGCAGTGAGCGCAACGCAATTAATGTG
AGTTAGCTCACTCATTAGGCACCCCAGGCTTTACACTTTATGCTTCCGGCTCGTATGTTGTGTGGAATTG
TGAGCGGATAACAATTTCACACAGGAAACAGCTATGACCATGATTACGCCAAGCGCGCAATTAACCCTCA
CTAAAGGGAACAAAAGCTGGAGCTGCAAGCTTAATGTAGTCTTATGCAATACTCTTGTAGTCTTGCAACA
TGGTAACGATGAGTTAGCAACATGCCTTACAAGGAGAGAAAAAGCACCGTGCATGCCGATTGGTGGAAGT
AAGGTGGTACGATCGTGCCTTATTAGGAAGGCAACAGACGGGTCTGACATGGATTGGACGAACCACTGAA
TTGCCGCATTGCAGAGATATTGTATTTAAGTGCCTAGCTCGATACATAAACGGGTCTCTCTGGTTAGACC
AGATCTGAGCCTGGGAGCTCTCTGGCTAACTAGGGAACCCACTGCTTAAGCCTCAATAAAGCTTGCCTTG
AGTGCTTCAAGTAGTGTGTGCCCGTCTGTTGTGTGACTCTGGTAACTAGAGATCCCTCAGACCCTTTTAG
TCAGTGTGGAAAATCTCTAGCAGTGGCGCCCGAACAGGGACTTGAAAGCGAAAGGGAAACCAGAGGAGCT
CTCTCGACGCAGGACTCGGCTTGCTGAAGCGCGCACGGCAAGAGGCGAGGGGCGGCGACTGGTGAGTACG
CCAAAAATTTTGACTAGCGGAGGCTAGAAGGAGAGAGATGGGTGCGAGAGCGTCAGTATTAAGCGGGGGA
GAATTAGATCGCGATGGGAAAAAATTCGGTTAAGGCCAGGGGGAAAGAAAAAATATAAATTAAAACATAT
AGTATGGGCAAGCAGGGAGCTAGAACGATTCGCAGTTAATCCTGGCCTGTTAGAAACATCAGAAGGCTGT
AGACAAATACTGGGACAGCTACAACCATCCCTTCAGACAGGATCAGAAGAACTTAGATCATTATATAATA
CAGTAGCAACCCTCTATTGTGTGCATCAAAGGATAGAGATAAAAGACACCAAGGAAGCTTTAGACAAGAT
AGAGGAAGAGCAAAACAAAAGTAAGACCACCGCACAGCAAGCGGCCGCTGATCTTCAGACCTGGAGGAGG
AGATATGAGGGACAATTGGAGAAGTGAATTATATAAATATAAAGTAGTAAAAATTGAACCATTAGGAGTA
GCACCCACCAAGGCAAAGAGAAGAGTGGTGCAGAGAGAAAAAAGAGCAGTGGGAATAGGAGCTTTGTTCC
TTGGGTTCTTGGGAGCAGCAGGAAGCACTATGGGCGCAGCGTCAATGACGCTGACGGTACAGGCCAGACA
ATTATTGTCTGGTATAGTGCAGCAGCAGAACAATTTGCTGAGGGCTATTGAGGCGCAACAGCATCTGTTG
CAACTCACAGTCTGGGGCATCAAGCAGCTCCAGGCAAGAATCCTGGCTGTGGAAAGATACCTAAAGGATC
AACAGCTCCTGGGGATTTGGGGTTGCTCTGGAAAACTCATTTGCACCACTGCTGTGCCTTGGAATGCTAG
TTGGAGTAATAAATCTCTGGAACAGATTTGGAATCACACGACCTGGATGGAGTGGGACAGAGAAATTAAC
AATTACACAAGCTTAATACACTCCTTAATTGAAGAATCGCAAAACCAGCAAGAAAAGAATGAACAAGAAT
TATTGGAATTAGATAAATGGGCAAGTTTGTGGAATTGGTTTAACATAACAAATTGGCTGTGGTATATAAA
ATTATTCATAATGATAGTAGGAGGCTTGGTAGGTTTAAGAATAGTTTTTGCTGTACTTTCTATAGTGAAT
AGAGTTAGGCAGGGATATTCACCATTATCGTTTCAGACCCACCTCCCAACCCCGAGGGGACCCAGAGAGG
GCCTATTTCCCATGATTCCTTCATATTTGCATATACGATACAAGGCTGTTAGAGAGATAATTAGAATTAA
TTTGACTGTAAACACAAAGATATTAGTACAAAATACGTGACGTAGAAAGTAATAATTTCTTGGGTAGTTT
GCAGTTTTAAAATTATGTTTTAAAATGGACTATCATATGCTTACCGTAACTTGAAAGTATTTCGATTTCT
TGGCTTTATATATCTTGTGGAAAGGACGAAACACCGGGCGAGACTGCTTGTCTCGGGTTTTAGAGCTAGA
AATAGCAAGTTAAAATAAGGCTAGTCCGTTATCAACTTGAAAAAGTGGCACCGAGTCGGTGCTTTTTTAA
GCTTGGCGTAACTAGATCTTGAGACAAATGGCAGTATTCATCCACAATTTTAAAAGAAAAGGGGGGATTG
GGGGGTACAGTGCAGGGGAAAGAATAGTAGACATAATAGCAACAGACATACAAACTAAAGAATTACAAAA
ACAAATTACAAAAATTCAAAATTTTCGGGTTTATTACAGGGACAGCAGAGATCCACTTTGGCGCCGGCTC
GAGGGGG
Features (pLannotate 1.2.2; 29 found; start..end, strand, type, name):
     14..80      +  CDS            small t antigen (fragment): SV40 (simian virus 40) small t antigen
    106..317     +  promoter       EF-1α core promoter: core promoter for human elongation factor EF-1α
    318..1256    +  intron         EF-1α intron A: intron upstream of the start codon of human EF-1α
   1278..1877    +  CDS            PuroR (fragment): puromycin N-acetyltransferase; pac from Streptomyces; confers resistance to puromycin
   1893..2481    +  misc_feature   WPRE: woodchuck hepatitis virus posttranscriptional regulatory element
   2532..2551    +  misc_feature   cPPT/CTS (fragment): central polypurine tract and central termination sequence of HIV-1
   2553..2786    +  LTR            3' LTR (ΔU3): self-inactivating 3' long terminal repeat (LTR) from HIV-1
   2864..2985    +  polyA_signal   SV40 poly(A) signal: SV40 polyadenylation signal
   3025..3160    +  rep_origin     SV40 ori: SV40 origin of replication
   3181..3199    -  promoter       T7 promoter: promoter for bacteriophage T7 RNA polymerase
   3207..3362    +  CDS            lacZα (fragment): LacZα fragment of β-galactosidase; lacZ fragment
   3367..3795    +  rep_origin     f1 ori (sequence partly withheld): f1 bacteriophage origin of replication; arrow indicates direction of (+) strand synthesis
   3848..3952    +  promoter       AmpR promoter: bla
   3953..4813    +  CDS            AmpR: β-lactamase; bla; confers resistance to ampicillin, carbenicillin, and related antibiotics
   4984..5572    +  rep_origin     ori: high-copy-number ColE1/pMB1/pBR322/pUC origin of replication
   5755..5847    +  CDS            lacI (fragment): lac repressor; lacI; The lac repressor binds to the lac operator to inhibit transcription in E. coli. This inhibition can be relieved by adding lactose or isopropyl-β-D-thiogalactopyranoside (IPTG).
   5860..5881    +  protein_bind   CAP binding site: CAP binding activates transcription in the presence of cAMP. E. coli catabolite activator protein
   5896..5926    +  promoter       lac promoter: promoter for the E. coli lac operon
   5934..5950    +  protein_bind   lac operator: The lac repressor binds to the lac operator to inhibit transcription in E. coli. This inhibition can be relieved by adding lactose or isopropyl-β-D-thiogalactopyranoside (IPTG). lac repressor encoded by lacI
   5995..6013    +  promoter       T3 promoter: promoter for bacteriophage T3 RNA polymerase
   6041..6267    +  promoter       RSV promoter: Rous sarcoma virus enhancer/promoter
   6268..6448    +  LTR            5' LTR (truncated): truncated 5' long terminal repeat (LTR) from HIV-1
   6495..6620    +  misc_feature   HIV-1 Ψ: packaging signal of human immunodeficiency virus type 1
   6604..6967    +  CDS            HIV-1 gag (fragment): gag protein from human immunodeficiency virus 1; gag
   7113..7346    +  misc_feature   RRE: The Rev response element (RRE) of HIV-1 allows for Rev-dependent mRNA export from the nucleus to the cytoplasm.
   7723..7749    +  CDS            Rev (fragment): human immunodeficiency virus 1 (HIV-1) Rev protein; rev; enhances nuclear export of unspliced and incompletely spliced viral mRNAs
   7753..7993    +  promoter       U6 promoter: RNA polymerase III promoter for human U6 snRNA
   8023..8098    +  misc_RNA       gRNA scaffold: guide RNA scaffold for the Streptococcus pyogenes CRISPR/Cas9 system
   8154..8271    +  misc_feature   cPPT/CTS: central polypurine tract and central termination sequence of HIV-1
