[The description below was written by a language model from this plasmid's Addgene catalogue record and pLannotate feature annotations shown in this document.]
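Description:
PIP5KL1 gRNA (BRDN0001148279) is a third-generation lentiviral guide RNA plasmid built on the lentiGuide-Puro backbone and designed to direct Streptococcus pyogenes Cas9 to the human PIP5KL1 gene (also known as PIPKH), with the guide designed against a single reference transcript. In bacteria, the 8.3 kb plasmid replicates from a high-copy ColE1/pUC-type origin and is selected with ampicillin through the β-lactamase gene. An f1 origin, an SV40 origin and remnants of lac and phage-promoter sequences are also carried in the backbone.

The lentiviral transfer cassette begins with an RSV promoter fused to a truncated HIV-1 5' LTR, which makes genomic RNA production Tat-independent. It is followed by the Ψ packaging signal, a partial gag sequence and the Rev response element for Rev-dependent nuclear export. Downstream, a human U6 RNA polymerase III promoter drives the PIP5KL1-specific spacer joined to the SpCas9 gRNA scaffold, followed by a cPPT/CTS element that aids nuclear import of the provirus. A second expression unit uses the EF-1α core promoter with its intron A to express puromycin N-acetyltransferase, allowing selection of transduced mammalian cells. A WPRE enhances transcript expression, and a ΔU3 self-inactivating 3' LTR closes the cassette, with an SV40 polyadenylation signal just beyond it.

The plasmid does not encode Cas9, so it must be used with a separate Cas9 lentivector or in cells that already express the nuclease. It belongs to a collection of guides targeting the human kinome and is suited to knockout of PIP5KL1 in individual or pooled loss-of-function experiments.
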