Addgene plasmid #75824: PIP5KL1 gRNA (BRDN0001148279)
Purpose: 3rd generation lentiviral gRNA plasmid targeting human PIP5KL1
Depositing lab: John Doench & David Root. Depositing organization: Broad Institute. Publication: Optimized sgRNA design to maximize activity and minimize off-target effects of CRISPR-Cas9. Doench JG, Fusi N, Sullender M, Hegde M, Vaimberg EW, Donovan KF, Smith I, Tothova Z, Wilen C, Orchard R, Virgin HW, Listgarten J, Root DE. Nat Biotechnol. 2016 Jan 18. doi: 10.1038/nbt.3437. PubMed 26780180.
Backbone
  Vector backbone: lentiGuide-Puro
  Backbone manufacturer: Zhang Lab (Addgene plasmid # 52963)
  Vector type: Mammalian Expression, Lentiviral, CRISPR
  Selectable markers: Puromycin
Growth in bacteria
  Bacterial resistance: Ampicillin, 100 μg/mL
  Growth temperature: 37°C
  Growth strain: DH5alpha
  Copy number: High Copy
Gene/Insert
  Gene/Insert name: PIP5KL1 (alt names: PIP5KL1; NM_001135219.1)
  gRNA/shRNA sequence: GGCGAGACTGCTTGTCTCGG
  Species: H. sapiens (human)
  Entrez Gene: PIP5KL1 (a.k.a. PIPKH)
  Promoter: hU6
  Cloning method: Unknown
  Sequencing primers: 5′ U6-F; 3′ pS2-R
Terms and licenses: Academic/Nonprofit Terms; Industry Terms: Not Available to Industry
Depositor comments: The gRNA was designed to target the following Genbank reference sequence(s): NM_001135219.1. Note that this plasmid does NOT contain Cas9. It should be used in conjunction with lentiCas9-Blast (Addgene #52962) or otherwise with cell lines already expressing Cas9. Browse the full kinome gRNA library at http://www.addgene.org/pooled-library/broadgpp-human-kinome/ or visit http://www.broadinstitute.org/rnai/public/ for detailed protocols and information.
How to cite: PIP5KL1 gRNA (BRDN0001148279) was a gift from John Doench & David Root (Addgene plasmid # 75824 ; http://n2t.net/addgene:75824 ; RRID:Addgene_75824)
