>Addgene plasmid #75824 | PIP5KL1 gRNA (BRDN0001148279) | depositor partial sequence | sequence record 143284 | Target Sequence
GGCGAGACTGCTTGTCTCGG
