>Addgene plasmid #75824 | PIP5KL1 gRNA (BRDN0001148279) | addgene partial sequence | sequence record 184637 | hU6-F
TACGTGACGTAGAAAGTAATAATTTCTTGGGTAGTTTGCAGTTTTAAAATTATGTTTTAAAATGGACTAT
CATATGCTTACCGTAACTTGAAAGTATTTCGATTTCTTGGCTTTATATATCTTGTGGAAAGGACGAAACA
CCGGGCGAGACTGCTTGTCTCGGGTTTTAGAGCTAGAAATAGCAAGTTAAAATAAGGCTAGTCCGTTATC
AACTTGAAAAAGTGGCACCGAGTCGGTGCTTTTTTAAGCTTGGCGTAACTAGATCTTGAGACAAATGGCA
GTATTCATCCACAATTTTAAAAGAAAAGGGGGGATTGGGGGGTACAGTGCAGGGGAAAGAATAGTAGACA
TAATAGCAACAGACATACAAACTAAAGAATTACAAAAACAAATTACAAAAATTCAAAATTTTCGGGTTTA
TTACAGGGACAGCAGAGATCCACTTTGGCGCCGGCTCGAGGGGGCCCGGGTGCAAAGATGGATAAAGTTT
TAAACAGAGAGGAATCTTTGCAGCTAATGGACCTTCTAGGTCTTGAAAGGAGTGGGAATTGGCTCCGGTG
CCCGTCAGTG
